Addgene plasmid #148073: pAc5.1B-lambdaN-HA-DmPAN2-F99EG132EL133E-dsRNAres_Y
Purpose: Insect Expression of DmPAN2-F99EG132EL133E-dsRNAres
Depositing lab: Elisa Izaurralde. Depositing organization: Max Planck Institute for Developmental Biology. Publication: An asymmetric PAN3 dimer recruits a single PAN2 exonuclease to mediate mRNA deadenylation and decay. Jonas S, Christie M, Peter D, Bhandari D, Loh B, Huntzinger E, Weichenrieder O, Izaurralde E. Nat Struct Mol Biol. 2014 Jul;21(7):599-608. doi: 10.1038/nsmb.2837. Epub 2014 Jun 1. PubMed 24880343.
Backbone
  Vector backbone: Unknown
  Vector type: Insect Expression
Growth in bacteria
  Bacterial resistance: Ampicillin, 100 μg/mL
  Growth temperature: 37°C
  Growth strain: DH5alpha
  Copy number: Low Copy
Gene/Insert
  Gene/Insert name: DmPAN2-F99EG132EL133E-dsRNAres
  Species: D. melanogaster (fly)
  Entrez Gene: PAN2 (a.k.a. Dmel_CG8232, A1Z7K9, CG8232, Dmel\CG8232, Pan2, pan2)
  Cloning method: Unknown
Terms and licenses: Academic/Nonprofit Terms; Industry Terms: Not Available to Industry
Depositor comments: ORF extracted from NCBI: LP04771 Plasmids from this collection were made available to the research community and donated after the lab closed. Please note that the sequence provided by the depositing laboratory may be theoretical/predicted or based on Sanger sequencing results. There may be discrepancies between sequencing results obtained by Addgene and the depositor sequence. If an Addgene verified sequence is not available, please contact before placing your order to request that our lab fully sequence the plasmid.
How to cite: pAc5.1B-lambdaN-HA-DmPAN2-F99EG132EL133E-dsRNAres_Y was a gift from Elisa Izaurralde (Addgene plasmid # 148073 ; http://n2t.net/addgene:148073 ; RRID:Addgene_148073)
