[The description below was written by a language model from this plasmid's Addgene catalogue record and pLannotate feature annotations shown in this document.]
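Description:
pAc5.1B-lambdaN-HA-DmPAN2-F99EG132EL133E-dsRNAres_Y is a 9,185 nt insect expression plasmid. The catalogue lists its backbone as unknown, although the name and annotated features point to a pAc5.1-type vector. Expression in Drosophila cells is driven by the constitutive Drosophila melanogaster actin 5C (Ac5) promoter, and an SV40 polyadenylation signal lies downstream of the coding region. In bacteria the plasmid is maintained through a ColE1/pUC-family origin and selected with ampicillin via β-lactamase under its own promoter. The catalogue records it as low copy despite the origin being annotated as a high-copy type. Short fragments of a tetracycline resistance gene and SV40 large T antigen are also annotated and appear to be non-functional backbone remnants.

The open reading frame begins with a fragment of the bacteriophage lambda N protein, followed by an HA epitope (annotated as a partial match to 3xHA) and then the full D. melanogaster PAN2 coding sequence. PAN2 is the catalytic subunit of the PAN2-PAN3 poly(A) nuclease complex, which acts in cytoplasmic mRNA deadenylation. The lambda N peptide binds boxB RNA hairpins, so such fusions are generally used to tether a protein to a boxB-containing reporter mRNA, while HA allows detection or immunoprecipitation. A V5 tag is annotated just after the PAN2 sequence, but the record does not show whether it is translated in frame.

The insert name indicates three substitutions, F99E, G132E and L133E, and a "dsRNAres" version, which suggests the sequence was altered to escape dsRNA-mediated knockdown so that it can be used for complementation in cells depleted of endogenous PAN2. The record does not state what the mutations disrupt. The associated publication concerns recruitment of PAN2 by an asymmetric PAN3 dimer.
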