Features (pLannotate 1.2.2; 11 found; start..end, strand, type, name):
     56..2568    +  promoter       Ac5 promoter: Drosophila melanogaster actin 5C promoter
   2588..2653    +  CDS            N (fragment): REGN_LAMBD - Experimental evidence at protein level: Swiss-Prot protein existence level 1. Plays a role as a transcriptional antitermination factor that allows the virus to initiate its lytic phase. Activates expression of the delayed viral early genes by modifying host RNA polymerase (RNAP) into a form that is resistant to termination signals. This antitermination function requires the host NusA protein which serves to stabilize the interaction between antitermination protein N and host RNA polymerase. From Escherichia phage lambda (Bacteriophage lambda).
   2678..2704    +  CDS            3xHA (fragment): three tandem HA epitope tags
   2732..6454    +  CDS            PAN2: PAN2_DROME - Experimental evidence at protein level: Swiss-Prot protein existence level 1. Catalytic subunit of the poly(A)-nuclease (PAN) deadenylation complex, one of two cytoplasmic mRNA deadenylases involved in general and miRNA-mediated mRNA turnover. PAN specifically shortens poly(A) tails of RNA and the activity is stimulated by poly(A)-binding protein (PABP). PAN deadenylation is followed by rapid degradation of the shortened mRNA tails by the CCR4-NOT complex. Deadenylated mRNAs are then degraded by two alternative mechanisms, namely exosome-mediated 3'-5' exonucleolytic degradation,
   6470..6511    +  CDS            V5 tag: epitope tag from simian virus 5
   6611..6745    -  polyA_signal   SV40 poly(A) signal: SV40 polyadenylation signal
   6768..6852    -  CDS            large T antigen (fragment): large T antigen from SV40 (simian virus 40)
   6853..7323    +  CDS            TcR (fragment): tetracycline efflux protein; tet; confers resistance to tetracycline
   7367..7955    -  rep_origin     ori: high-copy-number ColE1/pMB1/pBR322/pUC origin of replication
   8126..8986    -  CDS            AmpR: β-lactamase; bla; confers resistance to ampicillin, carbenicillin, and related antibiotics
   8987..9091    -  promoter       AmpR promoter: bla
>Addgene plasmid #148073 | pAc5.1B-lambdaN-HA-DmPAN2-F99EG132EL133E-dsRNAres_Y | depositor full sequence | sequence record 290520 | Full Sequence
CTTCAAGGAATTAATTCTATATTCTAAAAACACAAATGATACTTCTAAAAAAAATCATGAATGGCATCAA
CTCTGAATCAAATCTTTGCAGATGCACCTACTTCTCATTTCCACTGTCACATCATTTTTCCAGATCTCGC
TGCCTGTTATGTGGCCCACAAACCAAGACACGTTTTATGGCCATTAAAGCTGGCTGATCGTCGCCAAACA
CCAAATACATATCAATATGTACATTCGAGAAAGAAGCGATCAAAGAAGCGTCTTCGGGCGAGTAGGAGAA
TGCGGAGGAGAAGGAGAACGAGCTGATCTAGTATCTCTCCACAATCCAATGCCAACTGACCAACTGGCCA
TATTCGGAGCAATTTGAAGCCAATTTCCATCGCCTGGCGATCGCTCCATTCTTGGCTATATGTTTTTCAC
CGTTCCCGGGGCCATTTTCAAAGACTCGTCGGTAAGATAAGATTGTGTCACTCGCTGTCTCTCTTCATTT
GTCGAAGAATGCTGAGGAATTTCGCGATGACGTCGGCGAGTATTTTGAAGAATGAGAATAATTTGTATTT
ATACGAAAATCAGTTAGTGGAATTTTCTACAAAAACATGTTATCTATAGATAATTTTGTTGCAAAATATG
TTGACTATGACAAAGATTGTATGTATATACCTTTAATGTATTCTCATTTTCTTATGTATTTATAATGGCA
ATGATGATACTGATGATATTTTAAGATGATGCCAGACCACAGGCTGATTTCTGCGTCTTTTGCCGAACGC
AGTGCATGTGCGGTTGTTGTTTTTTGGAATAGTTTCAATTTTCGGACTGTCCGCTTTGATTTCAGTTTCT
TGGCTTATTCAAAAAGCAAAGTAAAGCCAAAAAAGCGAGATGGCAATACCAAATGCGGCAAAACGGTAGT
GGAAGGAAAGGGGTGCGGGGCAGCGGAAGGAAGGGTGGGGCGGGGCGTGGCGGGGTCTGTGGCTGGGCGC
GACGTCACCGACGTTGGAGCCACTCCTTTGACCATGTGTGCGTGTGTGTATTATTCGTGTCTCGCCACTC
GCCGGTTGTTTTTTTCTTTTTATCTCGCTCTCTCTAGCGCCATCTCGTACGCATGCTCAACGCACCGCAT
GTTGCCGTGTCCTTTATGCGTCATTTTGGCTCGAAATAGGCAATTATTTAAACAAAGATTAGTCAACGAA
AACGCTAAAATAAATAAGTCTACAATATGGTTACTTATTGCCATGTGTGTGCAGCCAACGATAGCAACAA
AAGCAACAACACAGTGGCTTTCCCTCTTTCACTTTTTGTTTGCAAGCGCGTGCGAGCAAGACGGCACGAC
CGGCAAACGCAATTACGCTGACAAAGAGCAGACGAAGTTTTGGCCGAAAAACATCAAGGCGCCTGATACG
AATGCATTTGCAATAACAATTGCGATATTTAATATTGTTTATGAAGCTGTTTGACTTCAAAACACACAAA
AAAAAAAATAAAACAAATTATTTGAAAGAGAATTAGGAATCGGACAGCTTATCGTTACGGGCTAACAGCA
CACCGAGACGAAATAGCTTACCTGACGTCACAGCCTCTGGAAGAACTGCCGCCAAGCAGAGAGAGAGAGA
AAAAGAGGGAGAGCAGCTTAGACCGCATGTGCTTGTGTGTGAGGCGTCTCTCTCTTCGTCTCCTGTTTGC
GCAAACGCATAGACTGCACTGAGAAAATCGATTACCTATTTTTTATGAATGAATATTTGCACTATTACTA
TTCAAAACTATTAAGATAGCAATCACATTCAATAGCCAAATACTATACCACCTGAGCGATGCAACGAAAT
GATCAATTTGAGCAAAAATGCTGCATATTTAGGACGGCATCATTATAGAAATGCTTCTTGCTGTGTACTT
TTCTCTCGTCTGGCAGCTGTTTCGCCGTTATTGTTAAAACCGGCTTAAGTTAGGTGTGTTTTCTACGACT
AGTGATGCCCCTACTAGAAGATGTGTGTTGCACAAATGTCCCTGAATAACCAATTTGAAGTGCAGATAGC
AGTAAACGTAAGCTAATATGAATATTATTTAACTGTAATGTTTTAATATCGCTGGACATTACTAATAAAC
CCACTATAAACACATGTACATATGTATGTTTTGGCATACAATGAGTAGTTGGGGAAAAAATGTGTAAAAG
CACCGTGACCATCACAGCATAAAGATAACCAGCTGAAGTATCGAATATGAGTAACCCCCAAATTGAATCA
CATGCCGCAACTGATAGGACCCATGGAAGTACACTCTTCATGGCGATATACAAGACACACACAAGCACGA
ACACCCAGTTGCGGAGGAAATTCTCCGTAAATGAAAACCCAATCGGCGAACAATTCATACCCATATATGG
TAAAAGTTTTGAACGCGACTTGAGAGCGGAGAGCATTGCGGCTGATAAGGTTTTAGCGCTAAGCGGGCTT
TATAAAACGGGCTGCGGGACCAGTTTTCATATCACTACCGTTTGAGTTCTTGTGCTGTGTGGATACTCCT
CCCGACACAAAGCCGCTCCATCAGCCAGCAGTCGTCTAATCCAGAGACCCCGGATCGGGGTACCAACATG
GACGCACAAACACGACGACGTGAGCGTCGCGCTGAGAAACAAGCTCAATGGAAAGCTGCAAACGGTGGAT
CTCCTCCACATATGGCTTACCCATACGATGTTCCAGATTACGCTCCTCCAAGCTTGAATTCTGCAGATAT
CATGGACTATGTCTACTGTGGAACGGATCCGATTGGAGCTAGCGAGGATATCCTGTCCGTGTACGATGCC
GGCAGTGCCCCCGGCAATGGTCATTTCAGCCCGTCCTTTAACGGCTTTAATATTGGAACGACGGACCCCG
AGTACGTCGAACTGGTCCCGGTCCTGGCTGATGGAGGTGAACATTTTGGAGTGAGCTCCGTCGCCTTTGA
TGATTATGAGGAATTGTTGTGGATGGGAAATCAAGGAGGACATGTGACCAGCTATTATACCAATAGCATG
CAAAAATATACCAGCGAGCAAGTGCATGCTACGGATATCGTCCGTGATATTAGCACGTTGGATAGCGGCG
TCTTGGCCCTGACCCAAACGAGCTTGCGCCACCAAATTCGTCGCGAGGAGCCGAAATTCACGTTTAAGAG
CAATAATATGAAAGAAATGGTCTCCATGTTGCAACTGTCGCCCCACCGCTTGGTGATGGCTGGCTTGCAA
GATGAACTGATTGATTTTGATTTGCGTACCCTGAAAGAGACGCGTATTGAACACGTCGGCGCTGGAGGCT
GTACCGTCTTGCGTAAAAACTCGCGCTACTTGTTCGCTGGAGATCAATTGGGCACCGTTACCCTGCGTGA
TTTGAATTCCTTGTCCGTGCAACATACCATTAAAACCCATACGAATATTCTGAGCGATTTTTCCGTGCAA
GGCAACTTGCTGATTAGTTGTGGCTACAGCGGAAGGCAAAATAACCTGGCCATCGACCGCTTCCTAATGG
TCTACGATCTGCGCATGCTGCGCCTGATCGCGCCCATTCAAGTGATGATTGATCCGCAGATGTTGAAGTT
CCTGCCATCGCTGACATCCCAACTGGCCGTCGTGTCCAGCTACGGCCAGGTTCAGCTGGTGGACACTGTG
GAGCTCAGCGAGCCGCGAGTATCCATGTACCAGATCAACACCAACGGCAGCCAGTGCCTCAGCTTCGACA
TTAGCTCCTCTTCACAGGCCATGGCATTTGGGGACCAGTCGGGCCACATCAACATGATTGCCGCTGTACA
AACGCCTCAGCCGCAGTTCAATCTCTACTCGCGAAGCACAGAGTTTGCGGACGTGGTGCCACAGCTGCCG
ATGGTCTCCATTACGGACACCAACTTTCCGCTATCGTCGGTCATGCTACCGCACTTGACGACGGGCACAC
AATGGTTCTCAGATTGGCCGGAGGAACTGCTGCGCTACCGCTACCACAGACCCAAGACCATTGATCCCGA
AGTGCTGAGCAACATGAAAATGCAGGGACCGATTGGATACTCGCCAAACCCACGCACCGCCCGTCGTAAT
CAAATTCCGTACGTGATTGAGCAGGGCGGCGTGTGCAGTCCGAACGGAAATGGAACTGCGGCGGCGACCA
AGGCGGAGAACGGTGTGAAAATCATTCCACGGCGGTATCGCAAAGTCGAGCTGAAGTACACGAAGCTGGG
CACCCAGGACTTTGACTTTGACCAGCATAATCAAACATGTTTCGCGGGGCTGGAGGCAACGCTACCGAAC
TCCTACTGCAATGCTATGCTACAGATTTTGTATTTCACCGACGCGCTTCGCGTGAAGCTGCTGGAGCATT
CGTGCATCAAGGAGTTTTGCCTGTCCTGCGAACTAGGGTTCCTCTTCAACATGCTGGATAAAAGTACCGC
TTCTTCACCTTGCCAGGCCAGCAATTTCCTGCGATCTTTCCGCACTGTGCCAGAGGCCTCGGCACTGGGA
TTGATTCTCACCGACCGCTCATCGAACGTCAATCTAATATCGCTGATACAGAACTGGAACCGATTCATTT
TGCATCAAATGCATTACGAAATATTCGATTCTAGCAAGAACGCATCCACCTACAGCGGATCTGTGCAAAC
ATCAACGAACGCGGAAAACGCGGGCTCTTCAGAAACAAGTGGCTCCTCGGACCTTTACGATTCCATAAGT
GATGAGAACTCCAAGGAGGACGATCGGGAACGCAGTAAGATCAACGCAGAAACTGACATCAGTAAGATCT
TTGGGACCAAGCAAATCTGTATAAACCGCTGCATCAAATGCCAAGAAGAGAAGATAAAGGAAAGCATTCT
ACTTGCCTGCAATTTGTCGTATCCCAACCACATCAAAGATAGTGATCAGTATTTCAACTTTGGCACCATT
TTGAAGCGATCTCTCAGCTCCGAGAAGAGTATTCAGGCCTTCTGCGAGAGATGTAAGAAGTTTTCGCCAA
CCAATCAGAGCGTGAAGGTGACTTCGCTTCCGCAAATTCTGTCCATTAACTGTGGCCTCAACAACGAAAA
AGACATTACCTTCCTGAAGCGCCAGCTCAATCGCTGCAGCGAAAAGACGACTGTTGATGCGGCCGCTTCC
TTGAGCACAAGCAAGCCGTGTCGATATGGAGCCAACTGTTCGCGAAGTGACTGCCATTTCATGCATCCGG
ATCGAAAATCTCCATCGCACACAAGCCAACCGAATGCTGTCAACAATTCTCCCAATGGACGCCAAAAGTC
CTGGTTTCCCCTTACATTTACTATGGGCATCAATGACCAAGGTGAGGTGCAGGTGCAAACTCAATCAGAT
GCAAGCAGTGGCAAATCGGAACAGGAGGAGGAAACGGAAAAGCCACCAACAAAGGGCTTGGACAACAATC
GGATGTACGCGCTGCATGCCGTGGTGTGCCAAGTCGATGATGGTACCCAAAAGAACTTGGTATCGTTGAT
AAATGTGCAGCGGCCATACCACACCATGAAACTGGCTGAATCTGCAGATGACCCTCAGAGTCAATGGTAT
ATTTTTAATGATTTTAGCATATCGCCCGTTTCGCCACAAGAATCGGTATGGTTCACATTGGATTGGAAAG
TTCCTTGCATACTCTTCTACAGACACGTAGAGGATGACTCTGAGTCTGCTAGTACTACTAGCTCGACCGT
CACGGAAAGTGAAGAAACCATTCCATCAGAGAGCAGCAGCGGCTCGCCAACAAATCTATCCAACCCTTTT
CTAGAGGAAATTGTGAGTCCTATGCTAGGCAACTTAAGTGCAGACGCCACGCTGCAGCCCCTGCAGTCAG
ATGAAATGCCGCAGTCGGGTGATCTGGTCGCAATGGATGCCGAGTTCGTTACCCTAAATCCAGAGGAAAA
TGAGATTCGCCCGGATGGCAAAACGGCGACCATTAAGCCATGCCACATGAGTGTGGCCCGGATTTCATGT
ATACGAGGACAAGGCCCGGCTGAAGGAGTTCCATTCATGGACGATTACATATCCACCCAGGAGAAGGTCG
TGGACTACCTAACTCAGTTCTCGGGAATCAAGCCTGGCGACTTGGACGCTAACTTCAGCAAAAAGCGACT
GACTGCCTTGAAGTACTCATACCAGAAATTAAAATACCTCGTTGACGTAGGAGTAATATTTGTCGGACAT
GGTCTGAAGAACGACTTTAGGGTCATAAACATCTATGTACCGTCGGAGCAGATAATAGATACGGTGCACC
TGTTTCACATGCCACATCATCGCATGGTTTCCCTAAGATTTCTAGCCTGGCATTTCTTGGGTACTAAGAT
TCAGTCCGAGACGCACGACTCCATCGAAGATGCACGGACCACTCTGCAGCTCTACAAGCACTATTTGAAG
CTGCAGGAGGAGAAGAAGTTTGCCAACGCTCTCAAGAATCTTTACGAACGCGGAAAGCAGCTGCAGTGGA
AGGTTCCAGAGGACTGACCGCGGTTCGAAGGTAAGCCTATCCCTAACCCTCTCCTCGGTCTCGATTCTAC
GCGTACCGGTCATCATCACCATCACCATTGAGTTTAAACCCGCTGATCAGCCTCGACTGTGCCTTCTAAG
GCCTGAGCTCGCTGATCAGCCTCGATCGAGGATCCAGACATGATAAGATACATTGATGAGTTTGGACAAA
CCACAACTAGAATGCAGTGAAAAAAATGCTTTATTTGTGAAATTTGTGATGCTATTGCTTTATTTGTAAC
CATTATAAGCTGCAATAAACAAGTTAACAACAACAATTGCATTCATTTTATGTTTCAGGTTCAGGGGGAG
GTGTGGGAGGTTTTTTAAAGCAAGTAAAACCTCTACAAATGTGGTATGGCTGATTATGATCAGTCGACCG
ATGCCCTTGAGAGCCTTCAACCCAGTCAGCTCCTTCCGGTGGGCGCGGGGCATGACTATCGTCGCCGCAC
TTATGACTGTCTTCTTTATCATGCAACTCGTAGGACAGGTGCCGGCAGCGCTCTGGGTCATTTTCGGCGA
GGACCGCTTTCGCTGGAGCGCGACGATGATCGGCCTGTCGCTTGCGGTATTCGGAATCTTGCACGCCCTC
GCTCAAGCCTTCGTCACTGGTCCCGCCACCAAACGTTTCGGCGAGAAGCAGGCCATTATCGCCGGCATGG
CGGCCGACGCGCTGGGCTACGTCTTGCTGGCGTTCGCGACGCGAGGCTGGATGGCCTTCCCCATTATGAT
TCTTCTCGCTTCCGGCGGCATCGGGATGCCCGCGTTGCAGGCCATGCTGTCCAGGCAGGTAGATGACGAC
CATCAGGGACAGCTTCAAGGATCGCTCGCGGCTCTTACCAGCCAGCAAAAGGCCAGGAACCGTAAAAAGG
CCGCGTTGCTGGCGTTTTTCCATAGGCTCCGCCCCCCTGACGAGCATCACAAAAATCGACGCTCAAGTCA
GAGGTGGCGAAACCCGACAGGACTATAAAGATACCAGGCGTTTCCCCCTGGAAGCTCCCTCGTGCGCTCT
CCTGTTCCGACCCTGCCGCTTACCGGATACCTGTCCGCCTTTCTCCCTTCGGGAAGCGTGGCGCTTTCTC
AATGCTCACGCTGTAGGTATCTCAGTTCGGTGTAGGTCGTTCGCTCCAAGCTGGGCTGTGTGCACGAACC
CCCCGTTCAGCCCGACCGCTGCGCCTTATCCGGTAACTATCGTCTTGAGTCCAACCCGGTAAGACACGAC
TTATCGCCACTGGCAGCAGCCACTGGTAACAGGATTAGCAGAGCGAGGTATGTAGGCGGTGCTACAGAGT
TCTTGAAGTGGTGGCCTAACTACGGCTACACTAGAAGGACAGTATTTGGTATCTGCGCTCTGCTGAAGCC
AGTTACCTTCGGAAAAAGAGTTGGTAGCTCTTGATCCGGCAAACAAACCACCGCTGGTAGCGGTGGTTTT
TTTGTTTGCAAGCAGCAGATTACGCGCAGAAAAAAAGGATCTCAAGAAGATCCTTTGATCTTTTCTACGG
GGTCTGACGCTCAGTGGAACGAAAACTCACGTTAAGGGATTTTGGTCATGAGATTATCAAAAAGGATCTT
CACCTAGATCCTTTTAAATTAAAAATGAAGTTTTAAATCAATCTAAAGTATATATGAGTAAACTTGGTCT
GACAGTTACCAATGCTTAATCAGTGAGGCACCTATCTCAGCGATCTGTCTATTTCGTTCATCCATAGTTG
CCTGACTCCCCGTCGTGTAGATAACTACGATACGGGAGGGCTTACCATCTGGCCCCAGTGCTGCAATGAT
ACCGCGAGACCCACGCTCACCGGCTCCAGATTTATCAGCAATAAACCAGCCAGCCGGAAGGGCCGAGCGC
AGAAGTGGTCCTGCAACTTTATCCGCCTCCATCCAGTCTATTAATTGTTGCCGGGAAGCTAGAGTAAGTA
GTTCGCCAGTTAATAGTTTGCGCAACGTTGTTGCCATTGCTGCAGGCATCGTGGTGTCACGCTCGTCGTT
TGGTATGGCTTCATTCAGCTCCGGTTCCCAACGATCAAGGCGAGTTACATGATCCCCCATGTTGTGCAAA
AAAGCGGTTAGCTCCTTCGGTCCTCCGATCGTTGTCAGAAGTAAGTTGGCCGCAGTGTTATCACTCATGG
TTATGGCAGCACTGCATAATTCTCTTACTGTCATGCCATCCGTAAGATGCTTTTCTGTGACTGGTGAGTA
CTCAACCAAGTCATTCTGAGAATAGTGTATGCGGCGACCGAGTTGCTCTTGCCCGGCGTCAACACGGGAT
AATACCGCGCCACATAGCAGAACTTTAAAAGTGCTCATCATTGGAAAACGTTCTTCGGGGCGAAAACTCT
CAAGGATCTTACCGCTGTTGAGATCCAGTTCGATGTAACCCACTCGTGCACCCAACTGATCTTCAGCATC
TTTTACTTTCACCAGCGTTTCTGGGTGAGCAAAAACAGGAAGGCAAAATGCCGCAAAAAAGGGAATAAGG
GCGACACGGAAATGTTGAATACTCATACTCTTCCTTTTTCAATATTATTGAAGCATTTATCAGGGTTATT
GTCTCATGAGCGGATACATATTTGAATGTATTTAGAAAAATAAACAAATAGGGGTTCCGCGCACATTTCC
CCGAAAAGTGCCACCTGACGTCTAAGAAACCATTATTATCATGACATTAACCTATAAAAATAGGCGTATC
ACGAGGCCCTTTCGT
